Addgene plasmid #148219: pAc5.1B-lambdaN-HA-DmRRP4_AA
Purpose: Insect Expression of DmRRP4
Depositing lab: Elisa Izaurralde. Depositing organization: Max Planck Institute for Developmental Biology.
Backbone
  Vector backbone: Unknown
  Vector type: Insect Expression
Growth in bacteria
  Bacterial resistance: Ampicillin, 100 μg/mL
  Growth temperature: 37°C
  Growth strain: DH5alpha
  Copy number: Low Copy
Gene/Insert
  Gene/Insert name: DmRRP4
  Species: D. melanogaster (fly)
  Mutation: three silent mutations and two non silent mutations V86 to E and A291 to G compared to the sequence given by NCBI: NM_137963.1
  Entrez Gene: Rrp4 (a.k.a. Dmel_CG3931, CG3931, Dmel\CG3931, RRP4, dRrp4, rrp4)
  Cloning method: Unknown
Terms and licenses: Academic/Nonprofit Terms; Industry Terms: Not Available to Industry
Depositor comments: Plasmids from this collection were made available to the research community and donated after the lab closed. Please note that the sequence provided by the depositing laboratory may be theoretical/predicted or based on Sanger sequencing results. There may be discrepancies between sequencing results obtained by Addgene and the depositor sequence. If an Addgene verified sequence is not available, please contact before placing your order to request that our lab fully sequence the plasmid.
How to cite: pAc5.1B-lambdaN-HA-DmRRP4_AA was a gift from Elisa Izaurralde (Addgene plasmid # 148219 ; http://n2t.net/addgene:148219 ; RRID:Addgene_148219)
