[The description below was written by a language model from this plasmid's Addgene catalogue record and pLannotate feature annotations shown in this document.]
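Description:
pAc5.1B-lambdaN-HA-DmRRP4_AA is an insect-cell expression plasmid of about 6.4 kb for producing a tagged form of the Drosophila melanogaster exosome subunit Rrp4 (CG3931). The catalogue lists the backbone as unknown, although the name and the annotated parts point to a pAc5.1-type vector. Expression is driven by the constitutive Drosophila actin 5C (Ac5) promoter and terminated by an SV40 polyadenylation signal. In bacteria the plasmid is maintained through a ColE1/pUC-type origin and selected with ampicillin via the β-lactamase gene and its own promoter. The record calls it low copy, while the annotation tool labels the origin as a high-copy type. Short fragments of SV40 large T antigen and a tetracycline resistance gene are also detected and appear to be non-functional backbone remnants.

The open reading frame begins with a short fragment of the bacteriophage lambda N protein, the peptide that binds boxB RNA hairpins. An HA epitope follows (annotated as a partial match to a 3xHA tag), and then the Rrp4 coding sequence. The annotation tool matched this region to human EXOSC2, the RRP4 orthologue, but the record gives the species as fly. Relative to the NCBI reference, the insert carries three silent changes and two amino-acid substitutions, V86E and A291G. A V5 tag is annotated downstream of the insert, but the record does not say whether it is in frame or translated.

The stated purpose is simply insect expression of DmRRP4. LambdaN-HA fusions of this design are generally used in tethering assays, where the protein is recruited to a boxB-containing reporter mRNA to test its effect on transcript stability or translation, with the HA tag allowing detection.
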