Features (pLannotate 1.2.2; 11 found; start..end, strand, type, name):
     56..2568    +  promoter       Ac5 promoter: Drosophila melanogaster actin 5C promoter
   2588..2653    +  CDS            N (fragment): REGN_LAMBD - Experimental evidence at protein level: Swiss-Prot protein existence level 1. Plays a role as a transcriptional antitermination factor that allows the virus to initiate its lytic phase. Activates expression of the delayed viral early genes by modifying host RNA polymerase (RNAP) into a form that is resistant to termination signals. This antitermination function requires the host NusA protein which serves to stabilize the interaction between antitermination protein N and host RNA polymerase. From Escherichia phage lambda (Bacteriophage lambda).
   2678..2704    +  CDS            3xHA (fragment): three tandem HA epitope tags
   2810..3595    +  CDS            EXOSC2 (fragment): EXOS2_HUMAN - Also known as RRP4 From Homo sapiens (Human).
   3675..3716    +  CDS            V5 tag: epitope tag from simian virus 5
   3816..3950    -  polyA_signal   SV40 poly(A) signal: SV40 polyadenylation signal
   3973..4057    -  CDS            large T antigen (fragment): large T antigen from SV40 (simian virus 40)
   4058..4528    +  CDS            TcR (fragment): tetracycline efflux protein; tet; confers resistance to tetracycline
   4572..5160    -  rep_origin     ori: high-copy-number ColE1/pMB1/pBR322/pUC origin of replication
   5331..6191    -  CDS            AmpR: β-lactamase; bla; confers resistance to ampicillin, carbenicillin, and related antibiotics
   6192..6296    -  promoter       AmpR promoter: bla
>Addgene plasmid #148219 | pAc5.1B-lambdaN-HA-DmRRP4_AA | depositor full sequence | sequence record 290667 | Full Sequence
CTTCAAGGAATTAATTCTATATTCTAAAAACACAAATGATACTTCTAAAAAAAATCATGAATGGCATCAA
CTCTGAATCAAATCTTTGCAGATGCACCTACTTCTCATTTCCACTGTCACATCATTTTTCCAGATCTCGC
TGCCTGTTATGTGGCCCACAAACCAAGACACGTTTTATGGCCATTAAAGCTGGCTGATCGTCGCCAAACA
CCAAATACATATCAATATGTACATTCGAGAAAGAAGCGATCAAAGAAGCGTCTTCGGGCGAGTAGGAGAA
TGCGGAGGAGAAGGAGAACGAGCTGATCTAGTATCTCTCCACAATCCAATGCCAACTGACCAACTGGCCA
TATTCGGAGCAATTTGAAGCCAATTTCCATCGCCTGGCGATCGCTCCATTCTTGGCTATATGTTTTTCAC
CGTTCCCGGGGCCATTTTCAAAGACTCGTCGGTAAGATAAGATTGTGTCACTCGCTGTCTCTCTTCATTT
GTCGAAGAATGCTGAGGAATTTCGCGATGACGTCGGCGAGTATTTTGAAGAATGAGAATAATTTGTATTT
ATACGAAAATCAGTTAGTGGAATTTTCTACAAAAACATGTTATCTATAGATAATTTTGTTGCAAAATATG
TTGACTATGACAAAGATTGTATGTATATACCTTTAATGTATTCTCATTTTCTTATGTATTTATAATGGCA
ATGATGATACTGATGATATTTTAAGATGATGCCAGACCACAGGCTGATTTCTGCGTCTTTTGCCGAACGC
AGTGCATGTGCGGTTGTTGTTTTTTGGAATAGTTTCAATTTTCGGACTGTCCGCTTTGATTTCAGTTTCT
TGGCTTATTCAAAAAGCAAAGTAAAGCCAAAAAAGCGAGATGGCAATACCAAATGCGGCAAAACGGTAGT
GGAAGGAAAGGGGTGCGGGGCAGCGGAAGGAAGGGTGGGGCGGGGCGTGGCGGGGTCTGTGGCTGGGCGC
GACGTCACCGACGTTGGAGCCACTCCTTTGACCATGTGTGCGTGTGTGTATTATTCGTGTCTCGCCACTC
GCCGGTTGTTTTTTTCTTTTTATCTCGCTCTCTCTAGCGCCATCTCGTACGCATGCTCAACGCACCGCAT
GTTGCCGTGTCCTTTATGCGTCATTTTGGCTCGAAATAGGCAATTATTTAAACAAAGATTAGTCAACGAA
AACGCTAAAATAAATAAGTCTACAATATGGTTACTTATTGCCATGTGTGTGCAGCCAACGATAGCAACAA
AAGCAACAACACAGTGGCTTTCCCTCTTTCACTTTTTGTTTGCAAGCGCGTGCGAGCAAGACGGCACGAC
CGGCAAACGCAATTACGCTGACAAAGAGCAGACGAAGTTTTGGCCGAAAAACATCAAGGCGCCTGATACG
AATGCATTTGCAATAACAATTGCGATATTTAATATTGTTTATGAAGCTGTTTGACTTCAAAACACACAAA
AAAAAAAATAAAACAAATTATTTGAAAGAGAATTAGGAATCGGACAGCTTATCGTTACGGGCTAACAGCA
CACCGAGACGAAATAGCTTACCTGACGTCACAGCCTCTGGAAGAACTGCCGCCAAGCAGAGAGAGAGAGA
AAAAGAGGGAGAGCAGCTTAGACCGCATGTGCTTGTGTGTGAGGCGTCTCTCTCTTCGTCTCCTGTTTGC
GCAAACGCATAGACTGCACTGAGAAAATCGATTACCTATTTTTTATGAATGAATATTTGCACTATTACTA
TTCAAAACTATTAAGATAGCAATCACATTCAATAGCCAAATACTATACCACCTGAGCGATGCAACGAAAT
GATCAATTTGAGCAAAAATGCTGCATATTTAGGACGGCATCATTATAGAAATGCTTCTTGCTGTGTACTT
TTCTCTCGTCTGGCAGCTGTTTCGCCGTTATTGTTAAAACCGGCTTAAGTTAGGTGTGTTTTCTACGACT
AGTGATGCCCCTACTAGAAGATGTGTGTTGCACAAATGTCCCTGAATAACCAATTTGAAGTGCAGATAGC
AGTAAACGTAAGCTAATATGAATATTATTTAACTGTAATGTTTTAATATCGCTGGACATTACTAATAAAC
CCACTATAAACACATGTACATATGTATGTTTTGGCATACAATGAGTAGTTGGGGAAAAAATGTGTAAAAG
CACCGTGACCATCACAGCATAAAGATAACCAGCTGAAGTATCGAATATGAGTAACCCCCAAATTGAATCA
CATGCCGCAACTGATAGGACCCATGGAAGTACACTCTTCATGGCGATATACAAGACACACACAAGCACGA
ACACCCAGTTGCGGAGGAAATTCTCCGTAAATGAAAACCCAATCGGCGAACAATTCATACCCATATATGG
TAAAAGTTTTGAACGCGACTTGAGAGCGGAGAGCATTGCGGCTGATAAGGTTTTAGCGCTAAGCGGGCTT
TATAAAACGGGCTGCGGGACCAGTTTTCATATCACTACCGTTTGAGTTCTTGTGCTGTGTGGATACTCCT
CCCGACACAAAGCCGCTCCATCAGCCAGCAGTCGTCTAATCCAGAGACCCCGGATCGGGGTACCAACATG
GACGCACAAACACGACGACGTGAGCGTCGCGCTGAGAAACAAGCTCAATGGAAAGCTGCAAACGGTGGAT
CTCCTCCACATATGGCTTACCCATACGATGTTCCAGATTACGCTCCTCCAAGCTTCATGTCCACCAACGC
GGCGATAGATCTGGCCCTGGACCGGGTGGACTGGCGCGACCTGGCCGCGCAGACGGAGGAACAGCCGAGG
GTGTATACGCCGGGGGAAGTGCTGATGCCGGAGGCGGGATTCATGCGCGGCCACGGAACCTTCGTCGAGG
ACGAGAACATCAAGTCCTCGGTGGCCGGGGTGATCCAGAAGGTCAACAAGCTGATCTCGGTGCGCCCGCT
CAAGAGTCGCTATGTGGGCGAGATCGGGGACGAGGTGGTGGCCCGCGTCAGCGAGGTGCAACAGAAGCGC
TGGCGAGTGGACACCAATTCCCGGCTCGACTCCATCCTACTGCTCTCCTCGGTGAATCTGCCGGGCGGAG
AACTACGGCGGAGATCGGCGGAGGACGAGCAGATGATGCGACGATACTTGGACGAGGGCGATCTCATCTC
TGCCGAGGTCCAGAACATCTTTGAGGAGGGCTCCCTTTCGCTGTACACGCGCAGTTTGAAGTATGGAAAA
CTATCGCAGGGCATCCTGGTCAAGGTGTTCCCCGCTCTCGTCAAGCGCCGCAAGATGCACTTCCACAACC
TGCCCTGCGGCGCCTCCGTGATCCTGGGCAACAATGGCTACATCTGGATATCGCCGACCAAGGGCCAGGA
GGAGGAAGGCGGCGAGGGAGGATTCGCTCAGAACCTGAACGAGCATGTGCCGCGCGCGGATCGGGAGGTG
ATCGCCCGGCTGAGGAACTCCATCCTCGCGCTGGCCAAGTGCAAGCTGATGATTTACGACACCAGCATCC
AGTACGCCTACGAGGAGTCCCTGCGCTACGAGGCCCACGAGCTGCTCCAGCAGAACGCCATCTACGACAT
CGGCCAGCAGACGCAGGGTCGTCTGAGGGACGCGGACGAGTAGGAATTCTGCAGATATCCAGCACAGTGG
CGGCCGCTCGAGTCTAGAGGGCCCGCGGTTCGAAGGTAAGCCTATCCCTAACCCTCTCCTCGGTCTCGAT
TCTACGCGTACCGGTCATCATCACCATCACCATTGAGTTTAAACCCGCTGATCAGCCTCGACTGTGCCTT
CTAAGGCCTGAGCTCGCTGATCAGCCTCGATCGAGGATCCAGACATGATAAGATACATTGATGAGTTTGG
ACAAACCACAACTAGAATGCAGTGAAAAAAATGCTTTATTTGTGAAATTTGTGATGCTATTGCTTTATTT
GTAACCATTATAAGCTGCAATAAACAAGTTAACAACAACAATTGCATTCATTTTATGTTTCAGGTTCAGG
GGGAGGTGTGGGAGGTTTTTTAAAGCAAGTAAAACCTCTACAAATGTGGTATGGCTGATTATGATCAGTC
GACCGATGCCCTTGAGAGCCTTCAACCCAGTCAGCTCCTTCCGGTGGGCGCGGGGCATGACTATCGTCGC
CGCACTTATGACTGTCTTCTTTATCATGCAACTCGTAGGACAGGTGCCGGCAGCGCTCTGGGTCATTTTC
GGCGAGGACCGCTTTCGCTGGAGCGCGACGATGATCGGCCTGTCGCTTGCGGTATTCGGAATCTTGCACG
CCCTCGCTCAAGCCTTCGTCACTGGTCCCGCCACCAAACGTTTCGGCGAGAAGCAGGCCATTATCGCCGG
CATGGCGGCCGACGCGCTGGGCTACGTCTTGCTGGCGTTCGCGACGCGAGGCTGGATGGCCTTCCCCATT
ATGATTCTTCTCGCTTCCGGCGGCATCGGGATGCCCGCGTTGCAGGCCATGCTGTCCAGGCAGGTAGATG
ACGACCATCAGGGACAGCTTCAAGGATCGCTCGCGGCTCTTACCAGCCAGCAAAAGGCCAGGAACCGTAA
AAAGGCCGCGTTGCTGGCGTTTTTCCATAGGCTCCGCCCCCCTGACGAGCATCACAAAAATCGACGCTCA
AGTCAGAGGTGGCGAAACCCGACAGGACTATAAAGATACCAGGCGTTTCCCCCTGGAAGCTCCCTCGTGC
GCTCTCCTGTTCCGACCCTGCCGCTTACCGGATACCTGTCCGCCTTTCTCCCTTCGGGAAGCGTGGCGCT
TTCTCAATGCTCACGCTGTAGGTATCTCAGTTCGGTGTAGGTCGTTCGCTCCAAGCTGGGCTGTGTGCAC
GAACCCCCCGTTCAGCCCGACCGCTGCGCCTTATCCGGTAACTATCGTCTTGAGTCCAACCCGGTAAGAC
ACGACTTATCGCCACTGGCAGCAGCCACTGGTAACAGGATTAGCAGAGCGAGGTATGTAGGCGGTGCTAC
AGAGTTCTTGAAGTGGTGGCCTAACTACGGCTACACTAGAAGGACAGTATTTGGTATCTGCGCTCTGCTG
AAGCCAGTTACCTTCGGAAAAAGAGTTGGTAGCTCTTGATCCGGCAAACAAACCACCGCTGGTAGCGGTG
GTTTTTTTGTTTGCAAGCAGCAGATTACGCGCAGAAAAAAAGGATCTCAAGAAGATCCTTTGATCTTTTC
TACGGGGTCTGACGCTCAGTGGAACGAAAACTCACGTTAAGGGATTTTGGTCATGAGATTATCAAAAAGG
ATCTTCACCTAGATCCTTTTAAATTAAAAATGAAGTTTTAAATCAATCTAAAGTATATATGAGTAAACTT
GGTCTGACAGTTACCAATGCTTAATCAGTGAGGCACCTATCTCAGCGATCTGTCTATTTCGTTCATCCAT
AGTTGCCTGACTCCCCGTCGTGTAGATAACTACGATACGGGAGGGCTTACCATCTGGCCCCAGTGCTGCA
ATGATACCGCGAGACCCACGCTCACCGGCTCCAGATTTATCAGCAATAAACCAGCCAGCCGGAAGGGCCG
AGCGCAGAAGTGGTCCTGCAACTTTATCCGCCTCCATCCAGTCTATTAATTGTTGCCGGGAAGCTAGAGT
AAGTAGTTCGCCAGTTAATAGTTTGCGCAACGTTGTTGCCATTGCTGCAGGCATCGTGGTGTCACGCTCG
TCGTTTGGTATGGCTTCATTCAGCTCCGGTTCCCAACGATCAAGGCGAGTTACATGATCCCCCATGTTGT
GCAAAAAAGCGGTTAGCTCCTTCGGTCCTCCGATCGTTGTCAGAAGTAAGTTGGCCGCAGTGTTATCACT
CATGGTTATGGCAGCACTGCATAATTCTCTTACTGTCATGCCATCCGTAAGATGCTTTTCTGTGACTGGT
GAGTACTCAACCAAGTCATTCTGAGAATAGTGTATGCGGCGACCGAGTTGCTCTTGCCCGGCGTCAACAC
GGGATAATACCGCGCCACATAGCAGAACTTTAAAAGTGCTCATCATTGGAAAACGTTCTTCGGGGCGAAA
ACTCTCAAGGATCTTACCGCTGTTGAGATCCAGTTCGATGTAACCCACTCGTGCACCCAACTGATCTTCA
GCATCTTTTACTTTCACCAGCGTTTCTGGGTGAGCAAAAACAGGAAGGCAAAATGCCGCAAAAAAGGGAA
TAAGGGCGACACGGAAATGTTGAATACTCATACTCTTCCTTTTTCAATATTATTGAAGCATTTATCAGGG
TTATTGTCTCATGAGCGGATACATATTTGAATGTATTTAGAAAAATAAACAAATAGGGGTTCCGCGCACA
TTTCCCCGAAAAGTGCCACCTGACGTCTAAGAAACCATTATTATCATGACATTAACCTATAAAAATAGGC
GTATCACGAGGCCCTTTCGT
